Addgene plasmid #202842: Salsa-BC1-P1A1
Purpose: Expression of barcoded reporter plasmid for PRESTO-Salsa; EGFP/BC1
Depositing lab: Noah Palm. Publication: Highly multiplexed bioactivity screening reveals human and microbiota metabolome-GPCRome interactions. Chen H, Rosen CE, Gonzalez-Hernandez JA, Song D, Potempa J, Ring AM, Palm NW. Cell. 2023 Jul 6;186(14):3095-3110.e19. doi: 10.1016/j.cell.2023.05.024. Epub 2023 Jun 14. PubMed 37321219.
Backbone
  Vector backbone: pCER206
  Vector type: Mammalian Expression
Growth in bacteria
  Bacterial resistance: Ampicillin, 100 μg/mL
  Growth temperature: 37°C
  Growth strain: DH5alpha
  Copy number: High Copy
Gene/Insert
  Gene/Insert name: EGFP/BC1
  Species: Synthetic
  Insert size (bp): 730
  Promoter: Tet Response Element (TRE)
  Cloning method: Restriction Enzyme; 5′ cloning site BsrGI (not destroyed); 3′ cloning site HindIII (not destroyed)
  Sequencing primers: 5′ Custom primer (GAAGCGCGATCACATGG)
Terms and licenses: Academic/Nonprofit Terms; Industry Terms: Not Available to Industry
How to cite: Salsa-BC1-P1A1 was a gift from Noah Palm (Addgene plasmid # 202842 ; http://n2t.net/addgene:202842 ; RRID:Addgene_202842)
