[The description below was written by a language model from this plasmid's Addgene catalogue record and pLannotate feature annotations shown in this document.]
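Description:
Salsa-BC1-P1A1 is a mammalian expression reporter plasmid built on the pCER206 backbone and is one member of a barcoded reporter set for PRESTO-Salsa, a highly multiplexed GPCR bioactivity screening platform. It is propagated in E. coli as a high-copy plasmid through a ColE1/pUC-type origin and selected with ampicillin via the bla (AmpR) gene and its promoter. No mammalian selection marker is annotated; the short lacI, SV40 large T antigen and str matches in the table are fragments that appear to be backbone remnants rather than functional genes.

The payload is a synthetic 730 bp EGFP/BC1 insert under a Tet response element. The feature table shows a central block of tetO repeats flanked by minimal promoters facing in opposite directions, which suggests a bidirectional Tet-responsive arrangement. On the forward side, a TRE3G-type minimal promoter fragment drives mammalian codon-optimised EGFP. The barcode (BC1) is not annotated, but the BsrGI and HindIII cloning sites are consistent with it lying at or just after the 3′ end of EGFP. An SV40 poly(A) signal follows, though it is annotated on the opposite strand. On the reverse side, a minimal CMV promoter faces a cloning site fragment followed by a rabbit β-globin intron, a β-globin coding fragment and a β-globin poly(A) signal. No coding sequence is annotated in this second arm, and the record does not state whether one is present.

Because TRE promoters are activated by a tetracycline-controlled transactivator, reporter transcription would report transactivator activity in the cell. A transcribed barcode would then let many reporter readouts be pooled and distinguished by sequencing, though the record does not spell out this mechanism beyond naming the plasmid as a barcoded reporter.
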