Features (pLannotate 1.2.2; 17 found; start..end, strand, type, name):
      2..55      +  CDS            lacI (fragment): lac repressor; lacI; The lac repressor binds to the lac operator to inhibit transcription in E. coli. This inhibition can be relieved by adding lactose or isopropyl-β-D-thiogalactopyranoside (IPTG).
    388..443     -  polyA_signal   β-globin poly(A) signal: rabbit β-globin polyadenylation signal (Gil and Proudfoot, 1987)
    518..640     -  CDS            HBB: HBB_COLGU - Experimental evidence at transcript level: Swiss-Prot protein existence level 2. Involved in oxygen transport from the lung to the various peripheral tissues. From Colobus guereza (Mantled guereza) (Eastern black-and-white colobus monkey).
    644..1216    -  intron         β-globin intron: intron from rabbit β-globin gene
   1312..1343    -  misc_feature   MCS (fragment): pUC18/19 multiple cloning site
   1437..1475    -  promoter       minimal CMV promoter: human cytomegalovirus (CMV) immediate early promoter
   1493..1708    -  protein_bind   tetracycline response element (fragment): contains seven copies of the tetracycline operator tetO tetracycline repressor TetR
   1708..1753    +  promoter       TRE3GV promoter (fragment): 3rd-generation Tet-responsive promoter that can be activated by binding of Tet-On® 3G, optimized for retroviral and lentiviral vectors
   1829..1856    +  misc_feature   MCS (fragment): pBluescript multiple cloning site
   1861..2580    +  CDS            EGFP: the original enhanced GFP (Yang et al., 1996) mammalian codon-optimized
   2591..2613    +  misc_feature   MCS (fragment): pBluescript multiple cloning site
   2627..2761    -  polyA_signal   SV40 poly(A) signal: SV40 polyadenylation signal
   2784..2867    -  CDS            large T antigen (fragment): large T antigen from SV40 (simian virus 40)
   2861..3091    -  CDS            str (fragment): STR_KLEPN - Protein inferred from homology: Swiss-Prot protein existence level 3. The aminoglycoside phosphotransferases achieve inactivation of their antibiotic substrates by phosphorylation. From Klebsiella pneumoniae.
   3210..3314    +  promoter       AmpR promoter: bla
   3315..4175    +  CDS            AmpR: β-lactamase; bla; confers resistance to ampicillin, carbenicillin, and related antibiotics
   4346..4934    +  rep_origin     ori: high-copy-number ColE1/pMB1/pBR322/pUC origin of replication
>Addgene plasmid #202842 | Salsa-BC1-P1A1 | addgene full sequence | sequence record 413389 | Addgene NGS Result
AGCGCCCAATACGCAAACCGCCTCTCCCCGCGCGTTGGCCGATTCATTAATGCAGTCGAGGGATCTCCAT
AAGAGAAGAGGGACAGCTATGACTGGGAGTAGTCAGGAGAGGAGGAAAAATCTGGCTAGTAAAACATGTA
AGGAAAATTTTAGGGATGTTAAAGAAAAAAATAACACAAAACAAAATATAAAAAAAATCTAACCTCAAGT
CAAGGCTTTTCTATGGAATAAGGAATGGACAGCAGGGGGCTGTTTCATATACTGATGACCTCTTTATAGC
CAACCTTTGTTCATGGCAGCCAGCATATGGGCATATGTTGCCAAACTCTAAACCAAATACTCATTCTGAT
GTTTTAAATGATTTGCCCTCCCATATGTCCTTCCGAGTGAGAGACACAAAAAATTCCAACACACTATTGC
AATGAAAATAAATTTCCTTTATTAGCCAGAAGTCAGATGCTCAAGGGGCTTCATGATGTCCCCATAATTT
TTGGCAGAGGGAAAAAGATCGATCTCAGTGGTATTTGTGAGCCAGGGCATTGGCCACACCAGCCACCACC
TTCTGATAGGCAGCCTGCACCTGAGGAGTGAATTCTTTGCCAAAATGATGAGACAGCACAACAACCAGCA
CGTTGCCCAGGAGCTGTAGGAAAGAGAAGAAGGCATGAACATGGTTAGCAGAGGGGCCCGGTTTGGACTC
AGAGTATTTTATCCTCATCTCAAACAGTGTATATCATTGTAACCATAAAGAGAAAGGCAGGATGATGACC
AGGGTGTAGTTGTTTCTACCAATAAGAATATTTCCACGCCAGCCAGAATTTATATGCAGAAATATTCTAC
CTTATCATTTAATTATAACAATTGTTCTCTAAAACTGTGCTGAAGTACAATATAATATACCCTGATTGCC
TTGAAAAAAAAGTGATTAGAGAAAGTACTTACAATCTGACAAATAAACAAAAGTGAATTTAAAAATTCGT
TACAAATGCAAGCTAAAGTTTAACGAAAAAGTTACAGAAAATGAAAAGAAAATAAGAGGAGACAATGGTT
GTCAACAGAGTAGAAAGTGAAAGAAACAAAATTATCATGAGGGTCCATGGTGATACAAGGGACATCTTCC
CATTCTAAACAACACCCTGAAAACTTTGCCCCCTCCATATAACATGAATTTTACAATAGCGAAAAAGAAA
GAACAATCAAGGGTCCCCAAACTCACCCTGAAGTTCTCAGCTCTAGAGATATCGTCGAGGCCGCGCTAGC
GTTTAAACTGTCGACCTTAATTAAGAGATCTGCTCGAGGCGCGTCAGCTGACTAGAGGATCCCCGGGTAC
CGAGCTCGAATTCGGGGCCGCGGAGGCTGGATCGGTCCCGGTGTCTTCTATGGAGGTCAAAACAGCGTGG
ATGGCGTCTCCAGGCGATCTGACGGTTCACTAAACGAGCTCTGCTTATATAGGCCTCCCACCGTACACGC
CTACCTCGACCCGGGTACCGAGCTCGACTTTCACTTTTCTCTATCACTGATAGGGAGTGGTAAACTCGAC
TTTCACTTTTCTCTATCACTGATAGGGAGTGGTAAACTCGACTTTCACTTTTCTCTATCACTGATAGGGA
GTGGTAAACTCGACTTTCACTTTTCTCTATCACTGATAGGGAGTGGTAAACTCGACTTTCACTTTTCTCT
ATCACTGATAGGGAGTGGTAAACTCGACCTATATAAGCAGAGCTCGTTTAGTGAACCGTCAGATCGCCTG
GAGACGCCATCCACGCTGTTTTGACCTCCATAGAAGACACCGGGACCGATCCAGCCTCCGCGGCCCCGAA
TTCCTGCAGCGGCCGCTCTAGAACTAGTGGATCCCCGCGGATGGTGAGCAAGGGCGAGGAGCTGTTCACC
GGGGTGGTGCCCATCCTGGTCGAGCTGGACGGCGACGTAAACGGCCACAAGTTCAGCGTGTCCGGCGAGG
GCGAGGGCGATGCCACCTACGGCAAGCTGACCCTGAAGTTCATCTGCACCACCGGCAAGCTGCCCGTGCC
CTGGCCCACCCTCGTGACCACCCTGACCTACGGCGTGCAGTGCTTCAGCCGCTACCCCGACCACATGAAG
CAGCACGACTTCTTCAAGTCCGCCATGCCCGAAGGCTACGTCCAGGAGCGCACCATCTTCTTCAAGGACG
ACGGCAACTACAAGACCCGCGCCGAGGTGAAGTTCGAGGGCGACACCCTGGTGAACCGCATCGAGCTGAA
GGGCATCGACTTCAAGGAGGACGGCAACATCCTGGGGCACAAGCTGGAGTACAACTACAACAGCCACAAC
GTCTATATCATGGCCGACAAGCAGAAGAACGGCATCAAGGTGAACTTCAAGATCCGCCACAACATCGAGG
ACGGCAGCGTGCAGCTCGCCGACCACTACCAGCAGAACACCCCCATCGGCGACGGCCCCGTGCTGCTGCC
CGACAACCACTACCTGAGCACCCAGTCCGCCCTGAGCAAAGACCCCAACGAGAAGCGCGATCACATGGTC
CTGCTGGAGTTCGTGACCGCCGCCGGGATCACTCTCGGCATGGACGAGCTGTACAAGTAAGGTTATGGAC
GAATTCGATATCAAGCTTGTCGACCTAGTTCTAGAGGATCCAGACATGATAAGATACATTGATGAGTTTG
GACAAACCACAACTAGAATGCAGTGAAAAAAATGCTTTATTTGTGAAATTTGTGATGCTATTGCTTTATT
TGTAACCATTATAAGCTGCAATAAACAAGTTAACAACAACAATTGCATTCATTTTATGTTTCAGGTTCAG
GGGGAGGTGTGGGAGGTTTTTTAAAGCAAGTAAAACCTCTACAAATGTGGTATGGCTGATTATGATCCTG
CAAGCCTCGTCGTCCTGGCCGGACCACGCTATCTGTGCAAGGTCCCCGGCCCCGGACGCGCGCTCCATGA
GCAGAGCGCCCGCCGCCGAGGCGAAGACTCGGGCGGCGCCCTGCCCGTCCCACCAGGTCAACAGGCGGTA
ACCGGCCTCTTCATCGGGAATGCGCGCGACCTTCAGCATCGCCGGCATGTCCCCCTGGCGGACGGGAAGT
ATCCAGCTCGACCAAGCTGGCCGCGTCGAGTGAAGACGAAAGGGCCTCGTGATACGCCTATTTTTATAGG
TTAATGTCATGATAATAATGGTTTCTTAGACGTCAGGTGGCACTTTTCGGGGAAATGTGCGCGGAACCCC
TATTTGTTTATTTTTCTAAATACATTCAAATATGTATCCGCTCATGAGACAATAACCCTGATAAATGCTT
CAATAATATTGAAAAAGGAAGAGTATGAGTATTCAACATTTCCGTGTCGCCCTTATTCCCTTTTTTGCGG
CATTTTGCCTTCCTGTTTTTGCTCACCCAGAAACGCTGGTGAAAGTAAAAGATGCTGAAGATCAGTTGGG
TGCACGAGTGGGTTACATCGAACTGGATCTCAACAGCGGTAAGATCCTTGAGAGTTTTCGCCCCGAAGAA
CGTTTTCCAATGATGAGCACTTTTAAAGTTCTGCTATGTGGCGCGGTATTATCCCGTGTTGACGCCGGGC
AAGAGCAACTCGGTCGCCGCATACACTATTCTCAGAATGACTTGGTTGAGTACTCACCAGTCACAGAAAA
GCATCTTACGGATGGCATGACAGTAAGAGAATTATGCAGTGCTGCCATAACCATGAGTGATAACACTGCG
GCCAACTTACTTCTGACAACGATCGGAGGACCGAAGGAGCTAACCGCTTTTTTGCACAACATGGGGGATC
ATGTAACTCGCCTTGATCGTTGGGAACCGGAGCTGAATGAAGCCATACCAAACGACGAGCGTGACACCAC
GATGCCTGTAGCAATGGCAACAACGTTGCGCAAACTATTAACTGGCGAACTACTTACTCTAGCTTCCCGG
CAACAATTAATAGACTGGATGGAGGCGGATAAAGTTGCAGGACCACTTCTGCGCTCGGCCCTTCCGGCTG
GCTGGTTTATTGCTGATAAATCTGGAGCCGGTGAGCGTGGGTCTCGCGGTATCATTGCAGCACTGGGGCC
AGATGGTAAGCCCTCCCGTATCGTAGTTATCTACACGACGGGGAGTCAGGCAACTATGGATGAACGAAAT
AGACAGATCGCTGAGATAGGTGCCTCACTGATTAAGCATTGGTAACTGTCAGACCAAGTTTACTCATATA
TACTTTAGATTGATTTAAAACTTCATTTTTAATTTAAAAGGATCTAGGTGAAGATCCTTTTTGATAATCT
CATGACCAAAATCCCTTAACGTGAGTTTTCGTTCCACTGAGCGTCAGACCCCGTAGAAAAGATCAAAGGA
TCTTCTTGAGATCCTTTTTTTCTGCGCGTAATCTGCTGCTTGCAAACAAAAAAACCACCGCTACCAGCGG
TGGTTTGTTTGCCGGATCAAGAGCTACCAACTCTTTTTCCGAAGGTAACTGGCTTCAGCAGAGCGCAGAT
ACCAAATACTGTTCTTCTAGTGTAGCCGTAGTTAGGCCACCACTTCAAGAACTCTGTAGCACCGCCTACA
TACCTCGCTCTGCTAATCCTGTTACCAGTGGCTGCTGCCAGTGGCGATAAGTCGTGTCTTACCGGGTTGG
ACTCAAGACGATAGTTACCGGATAAGGCGCAGCGGTCGGGCTGAACGGGGGGTTCGTGCACACAGCCCAG
CTTGGAGCGAACGACCTACACCGAACTGAGATACCTACAGCGTGAGCTATGAGAAAGCGCCACGCTTCCC
GAAGGGAGAAAGGCGGACAGGTATCCGGTAAGCGGCAGGGTCGGAACAGGAGAGCGCACGAGGGAGCTTC
CAGGGGGAAACGCCTGGTATCTTTATAGTCCTGTCGGGTTTCGCCACCTCTGACTTGAGCGTCGATTTTT
GTGATGCTCGTCAGGGGGGCGGAGCCTATGGAAAAACGCCAGCAACGCGGCCTTTTTACGGTTCCTGGCC
TTTTGCTGGCCTTTTGCTCACATGTTCTTTCCTGCGTTATCCCCTGATTCTGTGGATAACCGTATTACCG
CCTTTGAGTGAGCTGATACCGCTCGCCGCAGCCGAACGACCGAGCGCAGCGAGTCAGTGAGCGAGGAAGC
GGAAG
