>Addgene plasmid #202842 | Salsa-BC1-P1A1 | depositor partial sequence | sequence record 393715 | BC1
GGTTATGGAC
